Addgene plasmid #219128: SFFV-VDR-Brd 166
Purpose: Transcription factor VDR with a specific barcode assigned.
Depositing lab: Filipe Pereira. Depositing organization: Center for Neuroscience and Cell Biology, University of Coimbra. Publication: A combinatorial transcription factor screening platform for immune cell reprogramming. Kurochkin I, Altman AR, Caiado I, Pertiga-Cabral D, Halitzki E, Minaeva M, Zimmermannova O, Henriques-Oliveira L, Klein D, Nair M, Oliveira D, Cajal LR, Knittel R, Feick C, Ringner M, Martin M, Cirovic B, Pires CF, Rosa FF, Sitnicka E, Theis FJ, Pereira CF. Cell Syst. 2026 Jan 21;17(1):101457. doi: 10.1016/j.cels.2025.101457. Epub 2026 Jan 14. PubMed 41539305.
Backbone
  Vector backbone: SFFV-MCS
  Backbone size w/o insert (bp): 6638
  Vector type: Lentiviral
Growth in bacteria
  Bacterial resistance: Ampicillin, 100 μg/mL
  Growth temperature: 37°C
  Growth strain: NEB Stable
  Copy number: High Copy
Gene/Insert
  Gene/Insert name: VDR
  Species: H. sapiens (human)
  Insert size (bp): 1284
  Entrez Gene: VDR (a.k.a. NR1I1, PPP1R163)
  Promoter: The spleen focus-forming virus (SFFV) promoter
  Cloning method: Restriction Enzyme; 5′ cloning site Bsp119I (not destroyed); 3′ cloning site BstHI (not destroyed)
Terms and licenses: Academic/Nonprofit Terms; Industry Terms: Not Available to Industry
Depositor comments: Barcode sequence cloned into XbaI restriction site. Design of plasmid is as follows: SFFV-[TF sequence]-WPRE-[Barcode sequence].
How to cite: SFFV-VDR-Brd 166 was a gift from Filipe Pereira (Addgene plasmid # 219128 ; http://n2t.net/addgene:219128 ; RRID:Addgene_219128)
