[The description below was written by a language model from this plasmid's Addgene catalogue record and pLannotate feature annotations shown in this document.]
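Description:
SFFV-VDR-Brd 166 is a lentiviral transfer plasmid built on the SFFV-MCS backbone that expresses the human vitamin D receptor (VDR, also known as NR1I1) together with a construct-specific DNA barcode. It is propagated in E. coli as a high-copy plasmid through a ColE1/pUC-type origin and selected with ampicillin via the β-lactamase gene. An f1 origin and remnants of a pBluescript-style cloning region (lacZα and lacI fragments, lac promoter/operator, T3 and T7 promoters) are also annotated. The full sequenced record is 7,922 nt, consistent with the stated backbone and insert sizes.

The viral portion has a third-generation, self-inactivating layout. An RSV promoter drives a truncated HIV-1 5' LTR, followed by the Ψ packaging signal with a gag fragment, the Rev response element for Rev-dependent nuclear export of the genomic RNA, and the cPPT/CTS. Downstream, the spleen focus-forming virus (SFFV) LTR promoter drives the VDR coding sequence, which was cloned by restriction enzymes between flanking multiple cloning site fragments. A WPRE follows to enhance transcript stability and expression, and the cassette ends with a ΔU3 3' LTR and an SV40 polyadenylation signal, with an SV40 origin beyond it. According to the depositor, the barcode sits in an XbaI site after the WPRE (SFFV–TF–WPRE–barcode), although it is not annotated as a separate feature in the table. No tag, reporter or mammalian selection marker is annotated. The construct belongs to a barcoded transcription factor collection for combinatorial screening of factors in immune cell reprogramming, where the barcode identifies which factor was delivered to a transduced cell.
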