Features (pLannotate 1.2.2; 29 found; start..end, strand, type, name):
     94..112     -  promoter       T7 promoter: promoter for bacteriophage T7 RNA polymerase
    120..275     +  CDS            lacZα (fragment): LacZα fragment of β-galactosidase; lacZ fragment
    280..708     +  rep_origin     f1 ori (sequence partly withheld): f1 bacteriophage origin of replication; arrow indicates direction of (+) strand synthesis
    761..865     +  promoter       AmpR promoter: bla
    866..1726    +  CDS            AmpR: β-lactamase; bla; confers resistance to ampicillin, carbenicillin, and related antibiotics
   1897..2485    +  rep_origin     ori: high-copy-number ColE1/pMB1/pBR322/pUC origin of replication
   2668..2760    +  CDS            lacI (fragment): lac repressor; lacI; The lac repressor binds to the lac operator to inhibit transcription in E. coli. This inhibition can be relieved by adding lactose or isopropyl-β-D-thiogalactopyranoside (IPTG).
   2773..2794    +  protein_bind   CAP binding site: CAP binding activates transcription in the presence of cAMP. E. coli catabolite activator protein
   2809..2839    +  promoter       lac promoter: promoter for the E. coli lac operon
   2847..2863    +  protein_bind   lac operator: The lac repressor binds to the lac operator to inhibit transcription in E. coli. This inhibition can be relieved by adding lactose or isopropyl-β-D-thiogalactopyranoside (IPTG). lac repressor encoded by lacI
   2908..2926    +  promoter       T3 promoter: promoter for bacteriophage T3 RNA polymerase
   2954..3180    +  promoter       RSV promoter: Rous sarcoma virus enhancer/promoter
   3181..3361    +  LTR            5' LTR (truncated): truncated 5' long terminal repeat (LTR) from HIV-1
   3408..3533    +  misc_feature   HIV-1 Ψ: packaging signal of human immunodeficiency virus type 1
   3517..3880    +  CDS            HIV-1 gag (fragment): gag protein from human immunodeficiency virus 1; gag
   4026..4259    +  misc_feature   RRE: The Rev response element (RRE) of HIV-1 allows for Rev-dependent mRNA export from the nucleus to the cytoplasm.
   4636..4736    +  CDS            Rev (fragment): human immunodeficiency virus 1 (HIV-1) Rev protein; rev; enhances nuclear export of unspliced and incompletely spliced viral mRNAs
   4755..4872    +  misc_feature   cPPT/CTS: central polypurine tract and central termination sequence of HIV-1
   4906..5307    +  promoter       SFFV promoter: spleen focus-forming virus long terminal repeat (LTR) promoter
   5317..5340    +  misc_feature   MCS (fragment): pBluescript multiple cloning site
   5365..6645    +  CDS            VDR: VDR_HUMAN - Also known as NR1I1. Experimental evidence at protein level: Swiss-Prot protein existence level 1. Nuclear receptor for calcitriol, the active form of vitamin D3 which mediates the action of this vitamin on cells (PubMed:28698609, PubMed:16913708, PubMed:15728261, PubMed:10678179). Enters the nucleus upon vitamin D3 binding where it forms heterodimers with the retinoid X receptor/RXR (PubMed:28698609). The VDR-RXR heterodimers bind to specific response elements on DNA and activate the transcription of vitamin D3-responsive target genes (PubMed:28698609). Plays a central role in cal
   6656..6681    +  misc_feature   MCS (fragment): pBluescript multiple cloning site
   6681..6740    +  CDS            S (fragment): HBSAG_WHV6 - Experimental evidence at transcript level: Swiss-Prot protein existence level 2. The middle envelope protein plays an important role in the budding of the virion. It is involved in the induction of budding in a nucleocapsid independent way. In this process the majority of envelope proteins bud to form subviral lipoprotein particles of 22 nm of diameter that do not contain a nucleocapsid (By similarity). From Woodchuck hepatitis B virus (isolate w64/pWS23) (WHV).
   6872..7275    +  misc_feature   WPRE: woodchuck hepatitis virus posttranscriptional regulatory element
   7333..7392    +  CDS            nef (fragment): NEF_HV1Z2 - Experimental evidence at protein level: Swiss-Prot protein existence level 1. Extracellular Nef protein targets CD4(+) T-lymphocytes for apoptosis by interacting with CXCR4 surface receptors. From Human immunodeficiency virus type 1 group M subtype D (isolate Z2/CDC-Z34) (HIV-1).
   7394..7627    +  LTR            3' LTR (ΔU3): self-inactivating 3' long terminal repeat (LTR) from HIV-1
   7699..7820    +  polyA_signal   SV40 poly(A) signal: SV40 polyadenylation signal
   7839..7860    +  rep_origin     SV40 ori (fragment): SV40 origin of replication
   7860..73      +  rep_origin     SV40 ori (across the origin): SV40 origin of replication
>Addgene plasmid #219128 | SFFV-VDR-Brd 166 | addgene full sequence | sequence record 448941 | Addgene NGS Result
ATTTATGCAGAGGCCGAGGCCGCCTCGGCCTCTGAGCTATTCCAGAAGTAGTGAGGAGGCTTTTTTGGAG
GCCTAGGGACGTACCCAATTCGCCCTATAGTGAGTCGTATTACGCGCGCTCACTGGCCGTCGTTTTACAA
CGTCGTGACTGGGAAAACCCTGGCGTTACCCAACTTAATCGCCTTGCAGCACATCCCCCTTTCGCCAGCT
GGCGTAATAGCGAAGAGGCCCGCACCGATCGCCCTTCCCAACAGTTGCGCAGCCTGAATGGCGAATGGG
[124 nt withheld, positions 280-403]
C
[91 nt withheld, positions 405-495]
A
[49 nt withheld, positions 497-545]
CCTTTGACGTTGGAGTCCACGTTCTTT
[37 nt withheld, positions 573-609]
ACCCTATCTCGGTCTATTCTTTTGATTTATAAGGGATTTTGCCGATTTCGGCCTATTGGTTAAAAAATGA
GCTGATTTAACAAAAATTTAACGCGAATTTTAACAAAATATTAACGCTTACAATTTAGGTGGCACTTTTC
GGGGAAATGTGCGCGGAACCCCTATTTGTTTATTTTTCTAAATACATTCAAATATGTATCCGCTCATGAG
ACAATAACCCTGATAAATGCTTCAATAATATTGAAAAAGGAAGAGTATGAGTATTCAACATTTCCGTGTC
GCCCTTATTCCCTTTTTTGCGGCATTTTGCCTTCCTGTTTTTGCTCACCCAGAAACGCTGGTGAAAGTAA
AAGATGCTGAAGATCAGTTGGGTGCACGAGTGGGTTACATCGAACTGGATCTCAACAGCGGTAAGATCCT
TGAGAGTTTTCGCCCCGAAGAACGTTTTCCAATGATGAGCACTTTTAAAGTTCTGCTATGTGGCGCGGTA
TTATCCCGTATTGACGCCGGGCAAGAGCAACTCGGTCGCCGCATACACTATTCTCAGAATGACTTGGTTG
AGTACTCACCAGTCACAGAAAAGCATCTTACGGATGGCATGACAGTAAGAGAATTATGCAGTGCTGCCAT
AACCATGAGTGATAACACTGCGGCCAACTTACTTCTGACAACGATCGGAGGACCGAAGGAGCTAACCGCT
TTTTTGCACAACATGGGGGATCATGTAACTCGCCTTGATCGTTGGGAACCGGAGCTGAATGAAGCCATAC
CAAACGACGAGCGTGACACCACGATGCCTGTAGCAATGGCAACAACGTTGCGCAAACTATTAACTGGCGA
ACTACTTACTCTAGCTTCCCGGCAACAATTAATAGACTGGATGGAGGCGGATAAAGTTGCAGGACCACTT
CTGCGCTCGGCCCTTCCGGCTGGCTGGTTTATTGCTGATAAATCTGGAGCCGGTGAGCGTGGGTCTCGCG
GTATCATTGCAGCACTGGGGCCAGATGGTAAGCCCTCCCGTATCGTAGTTATCTACACGACGGGGAGTCA
GGCAACTATGGATGAACGAAATAGACAGATCGCTGAGATAGGTGCCTCACTGATTAAGCATTGGTAACTG
TCAGACCAAGTTTACTCATATATACTTTAGATTGATTTAAAACTTCATTTTTAATTTAAAAGGATCTAGG
TGAAGATCCTTTTTGATAATCTCATGACCAAAATCCCTTAACGTGAGTTTTCGTTCCACTGAGCGTCAGA
CCCCGTAGAAAAGATCAAAGGATCTTCTTGAGATCCTTTTTTTCTGCGCGTAATCTGCTGCTTGCAAACA
AAAAAACCACCGCTACCAGCGGTGGTTTGTTTGCCGGATCAAGAGCTACCAACTCTTTTTCCGAAGGTAA
CTGGCTTCAGCAGAGCGCAGATACCAAATACTGTTCTTCTAGTGTAGCCGTAGTTAGGCCACCACTTCAA
GAACTCTGTAGCACCGCCTACATACCTCGCTCTGCTAATCCTGTTACCAGTGGCTGCTGCCAGTGGCGAT
AAGTCGTGTCTTACCGGGTTGGACTCAAGACGATAGTTACCGGATAAGGCGCAGCGGTCGGGCTGAACGG
GGGGTTCGTGCACACAGCCCAGCTTGGAGCGAACGACCTACACCGAACTGAGATACCTACAGCGTGAGCT
ATGAGAAAGCGCCACGCTTCCCGAAGGGAGAAAGGCGGACAGGTATCCGGTAAGCGGCAGGGTCGGAACA
GGAGAGCGCACGAGGGAGCTTCCAGGGGGAAACGCCTGGTATCTTTATAGTCCTGTCGGGTTTCGCCACC
TCTGACTTGAGCGTCGATTTTTGTGATGCTCGTCAGGGGGGCGGAGCCTATGGAAAAACGCCAGCAACGC
GGCCTTTTTACGGTTCCTGGCCTTTTGCTGGCCTTTTGCTCACATGTTCTTTCCTGCGTTATCCCCTGAT
TCTGTGGATAACCGTATTACCGCCTTTGAGTGAGCTGATACCGCTCGCCGCAGCCGAACGACCGAGCGCA
GCGAGTCAGTGAGCGAGGAAGCGGAAGAGCGCCCAATACGCAAACCGCCTCTCCCCGCGCGTTGGCCGAT
TCATTAATGCAGCTGGCACGACAGGTTTCCCGACTGGAAAGCGGGCAGTGAGCGCAACGCAATTAATGTG
AGTTAGCTCACTCATTAGGCACCCCAGGCTTTACACTTTATGCTTCCGGCTCGTATGTTGTGTGGAATTG
TGAGCGGATAACAATTTCACACAGGAAACAGCTATGACCATGATTACGCCAAGCGCGCAATTAACCCTCA
CTAAAGGGAACAAAAGCTGGAGCTGCAAGCTTAATGTAGTCTTATGCAATACTCTTGTAGTCTTGCAACA
TGGTAACGATGAGTTAGCAACATGCCTTACAAGGAGAGAAAAAGCACCGTGCATGCCGATTGGTGGAAGT
AAGGTGGTACGATCGTGCCTTATTAGGAAGGCAACAGACGGGTCTGACATGGATTGGACGAACCACTGAA
TTGCCGCATTGCAGAGATATTGTATTTAAGTGCCTAGCTCGATACATAAACGGGTCTCTCTGGTTAGACC
AGATCTGAGCCTGGGAGCTCTCTGGCTAACTAGGGAACCCACTGCTTAAGCCTCAATAAAGCTTGCCTTG
AGTGCTTCAAGTAGTGTGTGCCCGTCTGTTGTGTGACTCTGGTAACTAGAGATCCCTCAGACCCTTTTAG
TCAGTGTGGAAAATCTCTAGCAGTGGCGCCCGAACAGGGACTTGAAAGCGAAAGGGAAACCAGAGGAGCT
CTCTCGACGCAGGACTCGGCTTGCTGAAGCGCGCACGGCAAGAGGCGAGGGGCGGCGACTGGTGAGTACG
CCAAAAATTTTGACTAGCGGAGGCTAGAAGGAGAGAGATGGGTGCGAGAGCGTCAGTATTAAGCGGGGGA
GAATTAGATCGCGATGGGAAAAAATTCGGTTAAGGCCAGGGGGAAAGAAAAAATATAAATTAAAACATAT
AGTATGGGCAAGCAGGGAGCTAGAACGATTCGCAGTTAATCCTGGCCTGTTAGAAACATCAGAAGGCTGT
AGACAAATACTGGGACAGCTACAACCATCCCTTCAGACAGGATCAGAAGAACTTAGATCATTATATAATA
CAGTAGCAACCCTCTATTGTGTGCATCAAAGGATAGAGATAAAAGACACCAAGGAAGCTTTAGACAAGAT
AGAGGAAGAGCAAAACAAAAGTAAGACCACCGCACAGCAAGCGGCCGCTGATCTTCAGACCTGGAGGAGG
AGATATGAGGGACAATTGGAGAAGTGAATTATATAAATATAAAGTAGTAAAAATTGAACCATTAGGAGTA
GCACCCACCAAGGCAAAGAGAAGAGTGGTGCAGAGAGAAAAAAGAGCAGTGGGAATAGGAGCTTTGTTCC
TTGGGTTCTTGGGAGCAGCAGGAAGCACTATGGGCGCAGCGTCAATGACGCTGACGGTACAGGCCAGACA
ATTATTGTCTGGTATAGTGCAGCAGCAGAACAATTTGCTGAGGGCTATTGAGGCGCAACAGCATCTGTTG
CAACTCACAGTCTGGGGCATCAAGCAGCTCCAGGCAAGAATCCTGGCTGTGGAAAGATACCTAAAGGATC
AACAGCTCCTGGGGATTTGGGGTTGCTCTGGAAAACTCATTTGCACCACTGCTGTGCCTTGGAATGCTAG
TTGGAGTAATAAATCTCTGGAACAGATTTGGAATCACACGACCTGGATGGAGTGGGACAGAGAAATTAAC
AATTACACAAGCTTAATACACTCCTTAATTGAAGAATCGCAAAACCAGCAAGAAAAGAATGAACAAGAAT
TATTGGAATTAGATAAATGGGCAAGTTTGTGGAATTGGTTTAACATAACAAATTGGCTGTGGTATATAAA
ATTATTCATAATGATAGTAGGAGGCTTGGTAGGTTTAAGAATAGTTTTTGCTGTACTTTCTATAGTGAAT
AGAGTTAGGCAGGGATATTCACCATTATCGTTTCAGACCCACCTCCCAACCCCGAGGGGACCCGACAGGC
CCGAAGGAATAGAAGAAGAAGGTGGAGAGAGAGACAGAGACAGATCCATTCGATTAGTGAACGGATCTCG
ACGGTATCGGTTAACTTTTAAAAGAAAAGGGGGGATTGGGGGGTACAGTGCAGGGGAAAGAATAGTAGAC
ATAATAGCAACAGACATACAAACTAAAGAATTACAAAAACAAATTACAAAAATTCAAAATTTTATCGATC
ACGAGACTAGCCTCGAGCTGGCTGCAGTAACGCCATTTTGCAAGGCATGGAAAAATACCAAACCAAGAAT
AGAGAAGTTCAGATCAAGGGCGGGTACATGAAAATAGCTAACGTTGGGCCAAACAGGATATCTGCGGTGA
GCAGTTTCGGCCCCGGCCCGGGGCCAAGAACAGATGGTCACCGCAGTTTCGGCCCCGGCCCGAGGCCAAG
AACAGATGGTCCCCAGATATGGCCCAACCCTCAGCAGTTTCTTAAGACCCATCAGATGTTTCCAGGCTCC
CCCAAGGACCTGAAATGACCCTGCGCCTTATTTGAATTAACCAATCAGCCTGCTTCTCGCTTCTGTTCGC
GCGCTTCTGCTTCCCGAGCTCTATAAAAGAGCTCACAACCCCTCACTCGGCGCGCCAGTCCTCCGACAGA
CTGAGTCGGCCGGTCGAATCAAGCTTATCGATACCGTCGACGGATCCGCTAGCCCGCGGTTCGAAATGGA
GGCAATGGCGGCCAGCACTTCCCTGCCTGACCCTGGAGACTTTGACCGGAACGTGCCCCGGATCTGTGGG
GTGTGTGGAGACCGAGCCACTGGCTTTCACTTCAATGCTATGACCTGTGAAGGCTGCAAAGGCTTCTTCA
GGCGAAGCATGAAGCGGAAGGCACTATTCACCTGCCCCTTCAACGGGGACTGCCGCATCACCAAGGACAA
CCGACGCCACTGCCAGGCCTGCCGGCTCAAACGCTGTGTGGACATCGGCATGATGAAGGAGTTCATTCTG
ACAGATGAGGAAGTGCAGAGGAAGCGGGAGATGATCCTGAAGCGGAAGGAGGAGGAGGCCTTGAAGGACA
GTCTGCGGCCCAAGCTGTCTGAGGAGCAGCAGCGCATCATTGCCATACTGCTGGACGCCCACCATAAGAC
CTACGACCCCACCTACTCCGACTTCTGCCAGTTCCGGCCTCCAGTTCGTGTGAATGATGGTGGAGGGAGC
CATCCTTCCAGGCCCAACTCCAGACACACTCCCAGCTTCTCTGGGGACTCCTCCTCCTCCTGCTCAGATC
ACTGTATCACCTCTTCAGACATGATGGACTCGTCCAGCTTCTCCAATCTGGATCTGAGTGAAGAAGATTC
AGATGACCCTTCTGTGACCCTAGAGCTGTCCCAGCTCTCCATGCTGCCCCACCTGGCTGACCTGGTCAGT
TACAGCATCCAAAAGGTCATTGGCTTTGCTAAGATGATACCAGGATTCAGAGACCTCACCTCTGAGGACC
AGATCGTACTGCTGAAGTCAAGTGCCATTGAGGTCATCATGTTGCGCTCCAATGAGTCCTTCACCATGGA
CGACATGTCCTGGACCTGTGGCAACCAAGACTACAAGTACCGCGTCAGTGACGTGACCAAAGCCGGACAC
AGCCTGGAGCTGATTGAGCCCCTCATCAAGTTCCAGGTGGGACTGAAGAAGCTGAACTTGCATGAGGAGG
AGCATGTCCTGCTCATGGCCATCTGCATCGTCTCCCCAGATCGTCCTGGGGTGCAGGACGCCGCGCTGAT
TGAGGCCATCCAGGACCGCCTGTCCAACACACTGCAGACGTACATCCGCTGCCGCCACCCGCCCCCGGGC
AGCCACCTGCTCTATGCCAAGATGATCCAGAAGCTAGCCGACCTGCGCAGCCTCAATGAGGAGCACTCCA
AGCAGTACCGCTGCCTCTCCTTCCAGCCTGAGTGCAGCATGAAGCTAACGCCCCTTGTGCTCGAAGTGTT
TGGCAATGAGATCTCCTGAACCGGTCGGATCCCCCGGGCTGCAGGAATTCGAGCATCTTACCGCCATTTA
TTCCCATATTTGTTCTGTTTTTCTTGATTTGGGTATACATTTAAATGTTAATAAAACAAAATGGTGGGGC
AATCATTTACATTTTTAGGGATATGTAATTACTAGTTCAGGTGTATTGCCACAAGACAAACATGTTAAGA
AACTTTCCCGTTATTTACGCTCTGTTCCTGTTAATCAACCTCTGGATTACAAAATTTGTGAAAGATTGAC
TGATATTCTTAACTATGTTGCTCCTTTTACGCTGTGTGGATATGCTGCTTTAATGCCTCTGTATCATGCT
ATTGCTTCCCGTACGGCTTTCGTTTTCTCCTCCTTGTATAAATCCTGGTTGCTGTCTCTTTATGAGGAGT
TGTGGCCCGTTGTCCGTCAACGTGGCGTGGTGTGCTCTGTGTTTGCTGACGCAACCCCCACTGGCTGGGG
CATTGCCACCACCTGTCAACTCCTTTCTGGGACTTTCGCTTTCCCCCTCCCGATCGCCACGGCAGAACTC
ATCGCCGCCTGCCTTGCCCGCTGCTGGACAGGGGCTAGGTTGCTGGGCACTGATAATTCCGTGGTGTTGT
CGGGGAAGCTGACGTCCTTTGCAATTCGATATCAAGCTGTACCTTCTAGATGTACATATTTGCAAGCGCT
TCTAGACCAATGACTTACAAGGCAGCTGTAGATCTTAGCCACTTTTTAAAAGAAAAGGGGGGACTGGAAG
GGCTAATTCACTCCCAACGAAGACAAGATCTGCTTTTTGCTTGTACTGGGTCTCTCTGGTTAGACCAGAT
CTGAGCCTGGGAGCTCTCTGGCTAACTAGGGAACCCACTGCTTAAGCCTCAATAAAGCTTGCCTTGAGTG
CTTCAAGTAGTGTGTGCCCGTCTGTTGTGTGACTCTGGTAACTAGAGATCCCTCAGACCCTTTTAGTCAG
TGTGGAAAATCTCTAGCAGTAGTAGTTCATGTCATCTTATTATTCAGTATTTATAACTTGCAAAGAAATG
AATATCAGAGAGTGAGAGGAACTTGTTTATTGCAGCTTATAATGGTTACAAATAAAGCAATAGCATCACA
AATTTCACAAATAAAGCATTTTTTTCACTGCATTCTAGTTGTGGTTTGTCCAAACTCATCAATGTATCTT
ATCATGTCTGGCTCTAGCTATCCCGCCCCTAACTCCGCCCATCCCGCCCCTAACTCCGCCCAGTTCCGCC
CATTCTCCGCCCCATGGCTGACTAATTTTTTTT
