>Addgene plasmid #219128 | SFFV-VDR-Brd 166 | depositor partial sequence | sequence record 427864 | TF ORF
ATGGAGGCAATGGCGGCCAGCACTTCCCTGCCTGACCCTGGAGACTTTGACCGGAACGTGCCCCGGATCT
GTGGGGTGTGTGGAGACCGAGCCACTGGCTTTCACTTCAATGCTATGACCTGTGAAGGCTGCAAAGGCTT
CTTCAGGCGAAGCATGAAGCGGAAGGCACTATTCACCTGCCCCTTCAACGGGGACTGCCGCATCACCAAG
GACAACCGACGCCACTGCCAGGCCTGCCGGCTCAAACGCTGTGTGGACATCGGCATGATGAAGGAGTTCA
TTCTGACAGATGAGGAAGTGCAGAGGAAGCGGGAGATGATCCTGAAGCGGAAGGAGGAGGAGGCCTTGAA
GGACAGTCTGCGGCCCAAGCTGTCTGAGGAGCAGCAGCGCATCATTGCCATACTGCTGGACGCCCACCAT
AAGACCTACGACCCCACCTACTCCGACTTCTGCCAGTTCCGGCCTCCAGTTCGTGTGAATGATGGTGGAG
GGAGCCATCCTTCCAGGCCCAACTCCAGACACACTCCCAGCTTCTCTGGGGACTCCTCCTCCTCCTGCTC
AGATCACTGTATCACCTCTTCAGACATGATGGACTCGTCCAGCTTCTCCAATCTGGATCTGAGTGAAGAA
GATTCAGATGACCCTTCTGTGACCCTAGAGCTGTCCCAGCTCTCCATGCTGCCCCACCTGGCTGACCTGG
TCAGTTACAGCATCCAAAAGGTCATTGGCTTTGCTAAGATGATACCAGGATTCAGAGACCTCACCTCTGA
GGACCAGATCGTACTGCTGAAGTCAAGTGCCATTGAGGTCATCATGTTGCGCTCCAATGAGTCCTTCACC
ATGGACGACATGTCCTGGACCTGTGGCAACCAAGACTACAAGTACCGCGTCAGTGACGTGACCAAAGCCG
GACACAGCCTGGAGCTGATTGAGCCCCTCATCAAGTTCCAGGTGGGACTGAAGAAGCTGAACTTGCATGA
GGAGGAGCATGTCCTGCTCATGGCCATCTGCATCGTCTCCCCAGATCGTCCTGGGGTGCAGGACGCCGCG
CTGATTGAGGCCATCCAGGACCGCCTGTCCAACACACTGCAGACGTACATCCGCTGCCGCCACCCGCCCC
CGGGCAGCCACCTGCTCTATGCCAAGATGATCCAGAAGCTAGCCGACCTGCGCAGCCTCAATGAGGAGCA
CTCCAAGCAGTACCGCTGCCTCTCCTTCCAGCCTGAGTGCAGCATGAAGCTAACGCCCCTTGTGCTCGAA
GTGTTTGGCAATGAGATCTCCTGA
