>Addgene plasmid #219128 | SFFV-VDR-Brd 166 | depositor partial sequence | sequence record 427865 | Barcode sequence
TGTACATATTTGCAAGCGCT
